>Addgene plasmid #214334 | pET28a_Pro-IL-18_rabbit | addgene full sequence | sequence record 423146 | Addgene NGS Result
ATCCGGATATAGTTCCTCCTTTCAGCAAAAAACCCCTCAAGACCCGTTTAGAGGCCCCAAGGGGTTATGC
TAGTTATTGCTCAGCGGTGGCAGCAGCCAACTCAGCTTCCTTTCGGGCTTTGTTAGCAGCCGGATCTCAG
TGGTGGTGGTGGTGGTGCTCGAGTGCGGCCGCAAGCTTGTCGACGGAGCTCGAATTCCTACAGATCCTCT
TCTGAGATGAGTTTTTGTTCATTCTTGTTTTGGACACTGAAAATTACAGATTTATCGTTTTTGTCATCTT
TACGTTTCAAAACAAGTTTGAAAAGATCTTTCTCCTTTCCACAAGCTAGAAAGTATCCGTCATACAATGA
AGACTCAAACTGCATCTTATCTTTCTGTCCTGCGAGATGTTTCTGAAAGAATATGATGTCACTTTTTGTA
TCGTTGATGTCATTAGGAGGAGTGAGTTCCTTAAAGGAAATAATTTTGTTCTCACAGGAGAGTGTAAAAA
TTTTCTTACACTTCACAGAGAGGCTTACAGCCATGCCTCTAGTATTGCTGTCTTTATACATATATATTAT
AAAAATGGTCTGGGGTGCATTTTCTATACAGTCAGAATCGGGCATATCCTCAAACACAGGTTGCTGTCCT
TGGTCCATGAAGAGAACTTGGTCATTCAGGTTTCGTATGATGGAGATTTTCGGTTCAAGCTTGCCAAAGT
AATCTGATTCCAGGTTCTCATCGTTTTCAGTTATAAAGTAAAGTGTGTTGTCAATAAATTTCATTCCCAC
AAAGTTGATGCAAGCCTCTTCTGGTTCAGCAGCCATGGATCCGCCCTGAAAATACAGGTTTTCCATATGG
CTGCCGCGCGGCACCAGGCCGCTGCTGTGATGATGATGATGATGGCTGCTGCCCATGGTATATCTCCTTC
TTAAAGTTAAACAAAATTATTTCTAGAGGGGAATTGTTATCCGCTCACAATTCCCCTATAGTGAGTCGTA
TTAATTTCGCGGGATCGAGATCTCGATCCTCTACGCCGGACGCATCGTGGCCGGCATCACCGGCGCCACA
GGTGCGGTTGCTGGCGCCTATATCGCCGACATCACCGATGGGGAAGATCGGGCTCGCCACTTCGGGCTCA
TGAGCGCTTGTTTCGGCGTGGGTATGGTGGCAGGCCCCGTGGCCGGGGGACTGTTGGGCGCCATCTCCTT
GCATGCACCATTCCTTGCGGCGGCGGTGCTCAACGGCCTCAACCTACTACTGGGCTGCTTCCTAATGCAG
GAGTCGCATAAGGGAGAGCGTCGAGATCCCGGACACCATCGAATGGCGCAAAACCTTTCGCGGTATGGCA
TGATAGCGCCCGGAAGAGAGTCAATTCAGGGTGGTGAATGTGAAACCAGTAACGTTATACGATGTCGCAG
AGTATGCCGGTGTCTCTTATCAGACCGTTTCCCGCGTGGTGAACCAGGCCAGCCACGTTTCTGCGAAAAC
GCGGGAAAAAGTGGAAGCGGCGATGGCGGAGCTGAATTACATTCCCAACCGCGTGGCACAACAACTGGCG
GGCAAACAGTCGTTGCTGATTGGCGTTGCCACCTCCAGTCTGGCCCTGCACGCGCCGTCGCAAATTGTCG
CGGCGATTAAATCTCGCGCCGATCAACTGGGTGCCAGCGTGGTGGTGTCGATGGTAGAACGAAGCGGCGT
CGAAGCCTGTAAAGCGGCGGTGCACAATCTTCTCGCGCAACGCGTCAGTGGGCTGATCATTAACTATCCG
CTGGATGACCAGGATGCCATTGCTGTGGAAGCTGCCTGCACTAATGTTCCGGCGTTATTTCTTGATGTCT
CTGACCAGACACCCATCAACAGTATTATTTTCTCCCATGAAGACGGTACGCGACTGGGCGTGGAGCATCT
GGTCGCATTGGGTCACCAGCAAATCGCGCTGTTAGCGGGCCCATTAAGTTCTGTCTCGGCGCGTCTGCGT
CTGGCTGGCTGGCATAAATATCTCACTCGCAATCAAATTCAGCCGATAGCGGAACGGGAAGGCGACTGGA
GTGCCATGTCCGGTTTTCAACAAACCATGCAAATGCTGAATGAGGGCATCGTTCCCACTGCGATGCTGGT
TGCCAACGATCAGATGGCGCTGGGCGCAATGCGCGCCATTACCGAGTCCGGGCTGCGCGTTGGTGCGGAT
ATCTCGGTAGTGGGATACGACGATACCGAAGACAGCTCATGTTATATCCCGCCGTTAACCACCATCAAAC
AGGATTTTCGCCTGCTGGGGCAAACCAGCGTGGACCGCTTGCTGCAACTCTCTCAGGGCCAGGCGGTGAA
GGGCAATCAGCTGTTGCCCGTCTCACTGGTGAAAAGAAAAACCACCCTGGCGCCCAATACGCAAACCGCC
TCTCCCCGCGCGTTGGCCGATTCATTAATGCAGCTGGCACGACAGGTTTCCCGACTGGAAAGCGGGCAGT
GAGCGCAACGCAATTAATGTAAGTTAGCTCACTCATTAGGCACCGGGATCTCGACCGATGCCCTTGAGAG
CCTTCAACCCAGTCAGCTCCTTCCGGTGGGCGCGGGGCATGACTATCGTCGCCGCACTTATGACTGTCTT
CTTTATCATGCAACTCGTAGGACAGGTGCCGGCAGCGCTCTGGGTCATTTTCGGCGAGGACCGCTTTCGC
TGGAGCGCGACGATGATCGGCCTGTCGCTTGCGGTATTCGGAATCTTGCACGCCCTCGCTCAAGCCTTCG
TCACTGGTCCCGCCACCAAACGTTTCGGCGAGAAGCAGGCCATTATCGCCGGCATGGCGGCCCCACGGGT
GCGCATGATCGTGCTCCTGTCGTTGAGGACCCGGCTAGGCTGGCGGGGTTGCCTTACTGGTTAGCAGAAT
GAATCACCGATACGCGAGCGAACGTGAAGCGACTGCTGCTGCAAAACGTCTGCGACCTGAGCAACAACAT
GAATGGTCTTCGGTTTCCGTGTTTCGTAAAGTCTGGAAACGCGGAAGTCAGCGCCCTGCACCATTATGTT
CCGGATCTGCATCGCAGGATGCTGCTGGCTACCCTGTGGAACACCTACATCTGTATTAACGAAGCGCTGG
CATTGACCCTGAGTGATTTTTCTCTGGTCCCGCCGCATCCATACCGCCAGTTGTTTACCCTCACAACGTT
CCAGTAACCGGGCATGTTCATCATCAGTAACCCGTATCGTGAGCATCCTCTCTCGTTTCATCGGTATCAT
TACCCCCATGAACAGAAATCCCCCTTACACGGAGGCATCAGTGACCAAACAGGAAAAAACCGCCCTTAAC
ATGGCCCGCTTTATCAGAAGCCAGACATTAACGCTTCTGGAGAAACTCAACGAGCTGGACGCGGATGAAC
AGGCAGACATCTGTGAATCGCTTCACGACCACGCTGATGAGCTTTACCGCAGCTGCCTCGCGCGTTTCGG
TGATGACGGTGAAAACCTCTGACACATGCAGCTCCCGGAGACGGTCACAGCTTGTCTGTAAGCGGATGCC
GGGAGCAGACAAGCCCGTCAGGGCGCGTCAGCGGGTGTTGGCGGGTGTCGGGGCGCAGCCATGACCCAGT
CACGTAGCGATAGCGGAGTGTATACTGGCTTAACTATGCGGCATCAGAGCAGATTGTACTGAGAGTGCAC
CATTGCGGTGTGAAATACCGCACAGATGCGTAAGGAGAAAATACCGCATCAGGCGCTCTTCCGCTTCCTC
GCTCACTGACTCGCTGCGCTCGGTCGTTCGGCTGCGGCGAGCGGTATCAGCTCACTCAAAGGCGGTAATA
CGGTTATCCACAGAATCAGGGGATAACGCAGGAAAGAACATGTGAGCAAAAGGCCAGCAAAAGGCCAGGA
ACCGTAAAAAGGCCGCGTTGCTGGCGTTTTTCCATAGGCTCCGCCCCCCTGACGAGCATCACAAAAATCG
ACGCTCAAGTCAGAGGTGGCGAAACCCGACAGGACTATAAAGATACCAGGCGTTTCCCCCTGGAAGCTCC
CTCGTGCGCTCTCCTGTTCCGACCCTGCCGCTTACCGGATACCTGTCCGCCTTTCTCCCTTCGGGAAGCG
TGGCGCTTTCTCATAGCTCACGCTGTAGGTATCTCAGTTCGGTGTAGGTCGTTCGCTCCAAGCTGGGCTG
TGTGCACGAACCCCCCGTTCAGCCCGACCGCTGCGCCTTATCCGGTAACTATCGTCTTGAGTCCAACCCG
GTAAGACACGACTTATCGCCACTGGCAGCAGCCACTGGTAACAGGATTAGCAGAGCGAGGTATGTAGGCG
GTGCTACAGAGTTCTTGAAGTGGTGGCCTAACTACGGCTACACTAGAAGGACAGTATTTGGTATCTGCGC
TCTGCTGAAGCCAGTTACCTTCGGAAAAAGAGTTGGTAGCTCTTGATCCGGCAAACAAACCACCGCTGGT
AGCGGTGGTTTTTTTGTTTGCAAGCAGCAGATTACGCGCAGAAAAAAAGGATCTCAAGAAGATCCTTTGA
TCTTTTCTACGGGGTCTGACGCTCAGTGGAACGAAAACTCACGTTAAGGGATTTTGGTCATGAACAATAA
AACTGTCTGCTTACATAAACAGTAATACAAGGGGTGTTATGAGCCATATTCAACGGGAAACGTCTTGCTC
TAGGCCGCGATTAAATTCCAACATGGATGCTGATTTATATGGGTATAAATGGGCTCGCGATAATGTCGGG
CAATCAGGTGCGACAATCTATCGATTGTATGGGAAGCCCGATGCGCCAGAGTTGTTTCTGAAACATGGCA
AAGGTAGCGTTGCCAATGATGTTACAGATGAGATGGTCAGACTAAACTGGCTGACGGAATTTATGCCTCT
TCCGACCATCAAGCATTTTATCCGTACTCCTGATGATGCATGGTTACTCACCACTGCGATCCCCGGGAAA
ACAGCATTCCAGGTATTAGAAGAATATCCTGATTCAGGTGAAAATATTGTTGATGCGCTGGCAGTGTTCC
TGCGCCGGTTGCATTCGATTCCTGTTTGTAATTGTCCTTTTAACAGCGATCGCGTATTTCGTCTCGCTCA
GGCGCAATCACGAATGAATAACGGTTTGGTTGATGCGAGTGATTTTGATGACGAGCGTAATGGCTGGCCT
GTTGAACAAGTCTGGAAAGAAATGCATAAACTTTTGCCATTCTCACCGGATTCAGTCGTCACTCATGGTG
ATTTCTCACTTGATAACCTTATTTTTGACGAGGGGAAATTAATAGGTTGTATTGATGTTGGACGAGTCGG
AATCGCAGACCGATACCAGGATCTTGCCATCCTATGGAACTGCCTCGGTGAGTTTTCTCCTTCATTACAG
AAACGGCTTTTTCAAAAATATGGTATTGATAATCCTGATATGAATAAATTGCAGTTTCATTTGATGCTCG
ATGAGTTTTTCTAAGAATTAATTCATGAGCGGATACATATTTGAATGTATTTAGAAAAATAAACAAATAG
GGGTTCCGCGCACATTTCCCCGAAAAGTGCCACCTAAATTGTAAGCGTTAATATTTTGTTAAAATTCGCG
TTAAATTTTTGTTAAATCAGCTCATTTTTTAACCAATAGGCCGAAATCGGCAAAATCCCTTATAAATCAA
AAGAATAGACCGAGATAGGGT
[37 nt withheld, positions 5622-5658]
AAAGAACGTGGACTCCAACGTCAAAGG
[49 nt withheld, positions 5686-5734]
T
[91 nt withheld, positions 5736-5826]
G
[124 nt withheld, positions 5828-5951]
CCCATTCGCCA
Features (pLannotate 1.2.2; 22 found; start..end, strand, type, name):
     26..73      -  terminator     T7 terminator: transcription terminator for bacteriophage T7 RNA polymerase
     81..130     -  CDS            SET1 (fragment): solubility-enhancement tag derived from T7 phage gene 10B
    140..157     -  CDS            9xHis (fragment): 9xHis affinity tag
    231..806     -  CDS            IL18: IL18_HUMAN - Also known as IGIF, IL1F4. Experimental evidence at protein level: Swiss-Prot protein existence level 1. A proinflammatory cytokine primarily involved in polarized T- helper 1 (Th1) cell and natural killer (NK) cell immune responses (Probable). Upon binding to IL18R1 and IL18RAP, forms a signaling ternary complex which activates NF-kappa-B, triggering synthesis of inflammatory mediators (PubMed:14528293, PubMed:25500532). Synergizes with IL12/interleukin-12 to induce IFNG synthesis from T-helper 1 (Th1) cells and natural killer (NK) cells (Probable) (PubMed:10653850). From Homo sa
    813..833     -  CDS            TEV site: tobacco etch virus (TEV) protease recognition and cleavage site
    840..857     -  CDS            thrombin site: thrombin recognition and cleavage site
    868..884     -  CDS            capTEV™ (fragment): composite tag for in vivo biotinylation, TEV protease cleavage, and 6xHis tagging
    903..925     -  RBS            RBS: efficient ribosome binding site from bacteriophage T7 gene 10 (Olins and Rangwala, 1989)
    940..964     -  protein_bind   lac operator: The lac repressor binds to the lac operator to inhibit transcription in E. coli. This inhibition can be relieved by adding lactose or isopropyl-β-D-thiogalactopyranoside (IPTG). lac repressor encoded by lacI
    965..983     -  promoter       T7 promoter: promoter for bacteriophage T7 RNA polymerase
   1005..1284    +  CDS            TcR (fragment): tetracycline efflux protein; tet; confers resistance to tetracycline
   1292..1369    +  promoter       lacI promoter: lacI
   1370..2452    +  CDS            lacI: lac repressor; lacI; The lac repressor binds to the lac operator to inhibit transcription in E. coli. This inhibition can be relieved by adding lactose or isopropyl-β-D-thiogalactopyranoside (IPTG).
   2465..2486    +  protein_bind   CAP binding site: CAP binding activates transcription in the presence of cAMP. E. coli catabolite activator protein
   2501..2792    +  CDS            TcR (fragment): tetracycline efflux protein; tet; confers resistance to tetracycline
   2864..3244    -  CDS            YPB1_ECOLX: Protein predicted: Swiss-Prot protein existence level 4. From Escherichia coli.
   3261..3452    +  CDS            rop: Rop protein, which maintains plasmids at low copy number; rop
   3554..3693    +  misc_feature   bom: basis of mobility region from pBR322
   3879..4467    -  rep_origin     ori: high-copy-number ColE1/pMB1/pBR322/pUC origin of replication
   4589..5404    +  CDS            KanR: aminoglycoside phosphotransferase; aph(3')-Ia; confers resistance to kanamycin in bacteria or G418 (Geneticin®) in eukaryotes
   5413..5470    -  promoter       AmpR promoter (fragment): bla
   5523..5951    -  rep_origin     f1 ori (sequence partly withheld): f1 bacteriophage origin of replication; arrow indicates direction of (+) strand synthesis
