[The description below was written by a language model from this plasmid's Addgene catalogue record and pLannotate feature annotations shown in this document.]
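Description:
pET28a_Pro-IL-18_rabbit is a bacterial expression plasmid built on the pET28a backbone for overproducing the rabbit (Oryctolagus cuniculus) precursor form of interleukin-18 in E. coli. The sequenced construct is about 6 kb and is maintained through a ColE1/pBR322-type origin accompanied by the rop gene and bom region. Selection is by kanamycin resistance from an aminoglycoside phosphotransferase gene. An f1 phage origin is also present, along with short remnants of tetracycline-resistance sequence and an AmpR promoter fragment, which are residual backbone sequence rather than functional markers. The catalogue lists the plasmid as high copy, although rop normally restrains copy number in this kind of replicon.

The IL18 open reading frame was cloned between BamHI and EcoRI sites. It lies downstream of a T7 promoter, a lac operator and the T7 gene 10 ribosome binding site, and transcription ends at the T7 terminator. The plasmid-borne lacI gene supplies repressor, so expression depends on a host that provides T7 RNA polymerase and is induced with IPTG. The annotation tool matched the insert to human IL18 by homology, but the record specifies the rabbit orthologue. On the N-terminal side the protein carries a His tag followed by a thrombin site and a TEV protease site, which allows metal-affinity purification and later tag removal. A C-terminal Myc epitope is listed in the catalogue but is not annotated in the feature table. A vector-derived His-tag fragment is annotated downstream of the insert, and the record does not say whether it is translated. The stated purpose is protein overexpression in bacteria, and the associated publication concerns cytokine cleavage by inflammatory caspase-4, which suggests use of the recombinant pro-IL-18 in that work.
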