Addgene plasmid #214334: pET28a_Pro-IL-18_rabbit
Purpose: Protein overexpression in bacteria
Depositing lab: Jonathan Kagan. Depositing organization: Boston Children's Hospital. Publication: Structural insights into cytokine cleavage by inflammatory caspase-4. Devant P, Dong Y, Mintseris J, Ma W, Gygi SP, Wu H, Kagan JC. Nature. 2023 Dec;624(7991):451-459. doi: 10.1038/s41586-023-06751-9. Epub 2023 Nov 22. PubMed 37993712.
Backbone
  Vector backbone: pET28a
  Backbone size w/o insert (bp): 5400
  Vector type: Bacterial Expression
Growth in bacteria
  Bacterial resistance: Kanamycin, 50 μg/mL
  Growth temperature: 37°C
  Growth strain: DH5alpha
  Copy number: High Copy
Gene/Insert
  Gene/Insert name: IL18 (alt names: Pro-IL-18; Pro-Interleukin-18)
  Species: Oryctolagus cuniculus (rabbit)
  Promoter: T7
  Tag / fusion protein: His-TEV (N terminal on insert); Myc (C terminal on insert)
  Cloning method: Restriction Enzyme; 5′ cloning site BamHI (not destroyed); 3′ cloning site EcoRI (not destroyed)
  Sequencing primers: 5′ T7-fwd; 3′ T7-term
Terms and licenses: Academic/Nonprofit Terms; Industry Terms: Not Available to Industry
How to cite: pET28a_Pro-IL-18_rabbit was a gift from Jonathan Kagan (Addgene plasmid # 214334 ; http://n2t.net/addgene:214334 ; RRID:Addgene_214334)
